Addgene plasmid #217433: pLentiCRISPR-v1-sgABCC4_1
Purpose: Lentiviral vector expressing Cas9 and an sgRNA targeting human ABCC4
Depositing lab: Jason Cantor. Depositing organization: Morgridge Institute for Research. Publication: Conditional lethality profiling reveals anticancer mechanisms of action and drug-nutrient interactions. Flickinger KM, Wilson KM, Rossiter NJ, Hunger AL, Vishwasrao PV, Lee TD, Mellado Fritz CA, Richards RM, Hall MD, Cantor JR. Sci Adv. 2024 Oct 4;10(40):eadq3591. doi: 10.1126/sciadv.adq3591. Epub 2024 Oct 4. PubMed 39365851.
Backbone
  Vector backbone: pLentiCRISPR v1
  Vector type: Mammalian Expression, Lentiviral, CRISPR
  Selectable markers: Puromycin
Growth in bacteria
  Bacterial resistance: Ampicillin, 100 μg/mL
  Growth temperature: 37°C
  Growth strain: NEB Stable
  Copy number: High Copy
Gene/Insert
  Gene/Insert name: sgRNA 1 targeting ABCC4
  gRNA/shRNA sequence: CGTGCAAAAAGTCAGCACCG
  Species: H. sapiens (human)
  Entrez Gene: ABCC4 (a.k.a. MOAT-B, MOATB, MRP4)
  Promoter: U6
  Cloning method: Restriction Enzyme; 5′ cloning site BsmBI (destroyed during cloning); 3′ cloning site BsmBI (destroyed during cloning)
  Sequencing primers: 5′ GTTTTAAAATGGACTATCATATGCTTACCG
Terms and licenses: Academic/Nonprofit Terms; Industry Terms: Not Available to Industry
Depositor comments: Please visit https://doi.org/10.1101/2023.06.04.543621 for bioRxiv preprint.
How to cite: pLentiCRISPR-v1-sgABCC4_1 was a gift from Jason Cantor (Addgene plasmid # 217433 ; http://n2t.net/addgene:217433 ; RRID:Addgene_217433)
