[The description below was written by a language model from this plasmid's Addgene catalogue record and pLannotate feature annotations shown in this document.]
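Description:
pLentiCRISPR-v1-sgABCC4_1 is an all-in-one lentiviral CRISPR vector built on the pLentiCRISPR v1 backbone. It delivers both Streptococcus pyogenes Cas9 and a single guide RNA directed against human ABCC4 (also known as MRP4 or MOAT-B). In bacteria, the roughly 11.6 kb plasmid is maintained through a high-copy ColE1/pUC-type origin with ampicillin resistance (bla). It also carries an f1 origin, an SV40 origin and residual lac and T7/T3 elements from the cloning backbone.

The transfer cassette follows a third-generation, self-inactivating layout. An RSV promoter fused to a truncated HIV-1 5' LTR drives production of the genomic RNA in packaging cells. It is followed by the Ψ packaging signal with a gag fragment, the Rev response element for Rev-dependent nuclear export, a cPPT/CTS element, and a ΔU3 3' LTR that inactivates LTR promoter activity after integration. Within this frame, a human U6 Pol III promoter transcribes the ABCC4-specific spacer joined to the SpCas9 gRNA scaffold. The guide was inserted between BsmBI sites that were destroyed during cloning.

Downstream, an EF-1α core promoter drives the Cas9 coding sequence, which the annotation tool splits into contiguous N- and C-terminal portions. This is followed by a puromycin N-acetyltransferase gene for selecting transduced mammalian cells. The feature table does not annotate the linker between Cas9 and PuroR. A WPRE after these coding regions enhances transcript stability and expression.

The construct is intended for generating ABCC4 knockout human cells by lentiviral transduction and puromycin selection. It was deposited in connection with a study on anticancer drug mechanisms and drug–nutrient interactions.
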