Features (pLannotate 1.2.2; 29 found; start..end, strand, type, name):
      5..231     +  promoter       RSV promoter: Rous sarcoma virus enhancer/promoter
    232..412     +  LTR            5' LTR (truncated): truncated 5' long terminal repeat (LTR) from HIV-1
    459..584     +  misc_feature   HIV-1 Ψ: packaging signal of human immunodeficiency virus type 1
    568..931     +  CDS            HIV-1 gag (fragment): gag protein from human immunodeficiency virus 1; gag
   1077..1310    +  misc_feature   RRE: The Rev response element (RRE) of HIV-1 allows for Rev-dependent mRNA export from the nucleus to the cytoplasm.
   1687..1713    +  CDS            Rev (fragment): human immunodeficiency virus 1 (HIV-1) Rev protein; rev; enhances nuclear export of unspliced and incompletely spliced viral mRNAs
   1717..1957    +  promoter       U6 promoter: RNA polymerase III promoter for human U6 snRNA
   1987..2062    +  misc_RNA       gRNA scaffold: guide RNA scaffold for the Streptococcus pyogenes CRISPR/Cas9 system
   2110..2227    +  misc_feature   cPPT/CTS: central polypurine tract and central termination sequence of HIV-1
   2296..2507    +  promoter       EF-1α core promoter: core promoter for human elongation factor EF-1α
   2611..4212    +  CDS            Cas9(N): N-terminal portion of Streptococcus pyogenes Cas9 (Zetsche et al., 2015)
   4213..6711    +  CDS            Cas9(C): C-terminal portion of Streptococcus pyogenes Cas9 (Zetsche et al., 2015)
   6832..7431    +  CDS            PuroR (fragment): puromycin N-acetyltransferase; pac from Streptomyces; confers resistance to puromycin
   7447..8035    +  misc_feature   WPRE: woodchuck hepatitis virus posttranscriptional regulatory element
   8086..8105    +  misc_feature   cPPT/CTS (fragment): central polypurine tract and central termination sequence of HIV-1
   8107..8340    +  LTR            3' LTR (ΔU3): self-inactivating 3' long terminal repeat (LTR) from HIV-1
   8418..8539    +  polyA_signal   SV40 poly(A) signal: SV40 polyadenylation signal
   8579..8714    +  rep_origin     SV40 ori: SV40 origin of replication
   8735..8753    -  promoter       T7 promoter: promoter for bacteriophage T7 RNA polymerase
   8761..8916    +  CDS            lacZα (fragment): LacZα fragment of β-galactosidase; lacZ fragment
   8921..9349    +  rep_origin     f1 ori (sequence partly withheld): f1 bacteriophage origin of replication; arrow indicates direction of (+) strand synthesis
   9402..9506    +  promoter       AmpR promoter: bla
   9507..10367   +  CDS            AmpR: β-lactamase; bla; confers resistance to ampicillin, carbenicillin, and related antibiotics
  10538..11126   +  rep_origin     ori: high-copy-number ColE1/pMB1/pBR322/pUC origin of replication
  11309..11401   +  CDS            lacI (fragment): lac repressor; lacI; The lac repressor binds to the lac operator to inhibit transcription in E. coli. This inhibition can be relieved by adding lactose or isopropyl-β-D-thiogalactopyranoside (IPTG).
  11414..11435   +  protein_bind   CAP binding site: CAP binding activates transcription in the presence of cAMP. E. coli catabolite activator protein
  11450..11480   +  promoter       lac promoter: promoter for the E. coli lac operon
  11484..11506   +  protein_bind   lac operator (fragment): The lac repressor binds to the lac operator to inhibit transcription in E. coli. This inhibition can be relieved by adding lactose or isopropyl-β-D-thiogalactopyranoside (IPTG). lac repressor encoded by lacI
  11549..11567   +  promoter       T3 promoter: promoter for bacteriophage T3 RNA polymerase
>Addgene plasmid #217433 | pLentiCRISPR-v1-sgABCC4_1 | addgene full sequence | sequence record 429421 | Addgene NGS Result
TTAATGTAGTCTTATGCAATACTCTTGTAGTCTTGCAACATGGTAACGATGAGTTAGCAACATGCCTTAC
AAGGAGAGAAAAAGCACCGTGCATGCCGATTGGTGGAAGTAAGGTGGTACGATCGTGCCTTATTAGGAAG
GCAACAGACGGGTCTGACATGGATTGGACGAACCACTGAATTGCCGCATTGCAGAGATATTGTATTTAAG
TGCCTAGCTCGATACATAAACGGGTCTCTCTGGTTAGACCAGATCTGAGCCTGGGAGCTCTCTGGCTAAC
TAGGGAACCCACTGCTTAAGCCTCAATAAAGCTTGCCTTGAGTGCTTCAAGTAGTGTGTGCCCGTCTGTT
GTGTGACTCTGGTAACTAGAGATCCCTCAGACCCTTTTAGTCAGTGTGGAAAATCTCTAGCAGTGGCGCC
CGAACAGGGACTTGAAAGCGAAAGGGAAACCAGAGGAGCTCTCTCGACGCAGGACTCGGCTTGCTGAAGC
GCGCACGGCAAGAGGCGAGGGGCGGCGACTGGTGAGTACGCCAAAAATTTTGACTAGCGGAGGCTAGAAG
GAGAGAGATGGGTGCGAGAGCGTCAGTATTAAGCGGGGGAGAATTAGATCGCGATGGGAAAAAATTCGGT
TAAGGCCAGGGGGAAAGAAAAAATATAAATTAAAACATATAGTATGGGCAAGCAGGGAGCTAGAACGATT
CGCAGTTAATCCTGGCCTGTTAGAAACATCAGAAGGCTGTAGACAAATACTGGGACAGCTACAACCATCC
CTTCAGACAGGATCAGAAGAACTTAGATCATTATATAATACAGTAGCAACCCTCTATTGTGTGCATCAAA
GGATAGAGATAAAAGACACCAAGGAAGCTTTAGACAAGATAGAGGAAGAGCAAAACAAAAGTAAGACCAC
CGCACAGCAAGCGGCCGCTGATCTTCAGACCTGGAGGAGGAGATATGAGGGACAATTGGAGAAGTGAATT
ATATAAATATAAAGTAGTAAAAATTGAACCATTAGGAGTAGCACCCACCAAGGCAAAGAGAAGAGTGGTG
CAGAGAGAAAAAAGAGCAGTGGGAATAGGAGCTTTGTTCCTTGGGTTCTTGGGAGCAGCAGGAAGCACTA
TGGGCGCAGCGTCAATGACGCTGACGGTACAGGCCAGACAATTATTGTCTGGTATAGTGCAGCAGCAGAA
CAATTTGCTGAGGGCTATTGAGGCGCAACAGCATCTGTTGCAACTCACAGTCTGGGGCATCAAGCAGCTC
CAGGCAAGAATCCTGGCTGTGGAAAGATACCTAAAGGATCAACAGCTCCTGGGGATTTGGGGTTGCTCTG
GAAAACTCATTTGCACCACTGCTGTGCCTTGGAATGCTAGTTGGAGTAATAAATCTCTGGAACAGATTTG
GAATCACACGACCTGGATGGAGTGGGACAGAGAAATTAACAATTACACAAGCTTAATACACTCCTTAATT
GAAGAATCGCAAAACCAGCAAGAAAAGAATGAACAAGAATTATTGGAATTAGATAAATGGGCAAGTTTGT
GGAATTGGTTTAACATAACAAATTGGCTGTGGTATATAAAATTATTCATAATGATAGTAGGAGGCTTGGT
AGGTTTAAGAATAGTTTTTGCTGTACTTTCTATAGTGAATAGAGTTAGGCAGGGATATTCACCATTATCG
TTTCAGACCCACCTCCCAACCCCGAGGGGACCCAGAGAGGGCCTATTTCCCATGATTCCTTCATATTTGC
ATATACGATACAAGGCTGTTAGAGAGATAATTAGAATTAATTTGACTGTAAACACAAAGATATTAGTACA
AAATACGTGACGTAGAAAGTAATAATTTCTTGGGTAGTTTGCAGTTTTAAAATTATGTTTTAAAATGGAC
TATCATATGCTTACCGTAACTTGAAAGTATTTCGATTTCTTGGCTTTATATATCTTGTGGAAAGGACGAA
ACACCGCGTGCAAAAAGTCAGCACCGGTTTTAGAGCTAGAAATAGCAAGTTAAAATAAGGCTAGTCCGTT
ATCAACTTGAAAAAGTGGCACCGAGTCGGTGCTTTTTTGAATTCTAGATCTTGAGACAAATGGCAGTATT
CATCCACAATTTTAAAAGAAAAGGGGGGATTGGGGGGTACAGTGCAGGGGAAAGAATAGTAGACATAATA
GCAACAGACATACAAACTAAAGAATTACAAAAACAAATTACAAAAATTCAAAATTTTCGGGTTTATTACA
GGGACAGCAGAGATCCACTTTGGCGCCGGCTCGAGTGGCTCCGGTGCCCGTCAGTGGGCAGAGCGCACAT
CGCCCACAGTCCCCGAGAAGTTGGGGGGAGGGGTCGGCAATTGAACCGGTGCCTAGAGAAGGTGGCGCGG
GGTAAACTGGGAAAGTGATGTCGTGTACTGGCTCCGCCTTTTTCCCGAGGGTGGGGGAGAACCGTATATA
AGTGCAGTAGTCGCCGTGAACGTTCTTTTTCGCAACGGGTTTGCCGCCAGAACACAGGTGTCGTGACGCG
GGATCCGCCACCATGGATTACAAAGACGATGACGATAAGATGGCCCCAAAGAAGAAGCGGAAGGTCGGTA
TCCACGGAGTCCCAGCAGCCGACAAGAAGTACAGCATCGGCCTGGACATCGGCACCAACTCTGTGGGCTG
GGCCGTGATCACCGACGAGTACAAGGTGCCCAGCAAGAAATTCAAGGTGCTGGGCAACACCGACCGGCAC
AGCATCAAGAAGAACCTGATCGGAGCCCTGCTGTTCGACAGCGGCGAAACAGCCGAGGCCACCCGGCTGA
AGAGAACCGCCAGAAGAAGATACACCAGACGGAAGAACCGGATCTGCTATCTGCAAGAGATCTTCAGCAA
CGAGATGGCCAAGGTGGACGACAGCTTCTTCCACAGACTGGAAGAGTCCTTCCTGGTGGAAGAGGATAAG
AAGCACGAGCGGCACCCCATCTTCGGCAACATCGTGGACGAGGTGGCCTACCACGAGAAGTACCCCACCA
TCTACCACCTGAGAAAGAAACTGGTGGACAGCACCGACAAGGCCGACCTGCGGCTGATCTATCTGGCCCT
GGCCCACATGATCAAGTTCCGGGGCCACTTCCTGATCGAGGGCGACCTGAACCCCGACAACAGCGACGTG
GACAAGCTGTTCATCCAGCTGGTGCAGACCTACAACCAGCTGTTCGAGGAAAACCCCATCAACGCCAGCG
GCGTGGACGCCAAGGCCATCCTGTCTGCCAGACTGAGCAAGAGCAGACGGCTGGAAAATCTGATCGCCCA
GCTGCCCGGCGAGAAGAAGAATGGCCTGTTCGGAAACCTGATTGCCCTGAGCCTGGGCCTGACCCCCAAC
TTCAAGAGCAACTTCGACCTGGCCGAGGATGCCAAACTGCAGCTGAGCAAGGACACCTACGACGACGACC
TGGACAACCTGCTGGCCCAGATCGGCGACCAGTACGCCGACCTGTTTCTGGCCGCCAAGAACCTGTCCGA
CGCCATCCTGCTGAGCGACATCCTGAGAGTGAACACCGAGATCACCAAGGCCCCCCTGAGCGCCTCTATG
ATCAAGAGATACGACGAGCACCACCAGGACCTGACCCTGCTGAAAGCTCTCGTGCGGCAGCAGCTGCCTG
AGAAGTACAAAGAGATTTTCTTCGACCAGAGCAAGAACGGCTACGCCGGCTACATTGACGGCGGAGCCAG
CCAGGAAGAGTTCTACAAGTTCATCAAGCCCATCCTGGAAAAGATGGACGGCACCGAGGAACTGCTCGTG
AAGCTGAACAGAGAGGACCTGCTGCGGAAGCAGCGGACCTTCGACAACGGCAGCATCCCCCACCAGATCC
ACCTGGGAGAGCTGCACGCCATTCTGCGGCGGCAGGAAGATTTTTACCCATTCCTGAAGGACAACCGGGA
AAAGATCGAGAAGATCCTGACCTTCCGCATCCCCTACTACGTGGGCCCTCTGGCCAGGGGAAACAGCAGA
TTCGCCTGGATGACCAGAAAGAGCGAGGAAACCATCACCCCCTGGAACTTCGAGGAAGTGGTGGACAAGG
GCGCTTCCGCCCAGAGCTTCATCGAGCGGATGACCAACTTCGATAAGAACCTGCCCAACGAGAAGGTGCT
GCCCAAGCACAGCCTGCTGTACGAGTACTTCACCGTGTATAACGAGCTGACCAAAGTGAAATACGTGACC
GAGGGAATGAGAAAGCCCGCCTTCCTGAGCGGCGAGCAGAAAAAGGCCATCGTGGACCTGCTGTTCAAGA
CCAACCGGAAAGTGACCGTGAAGCAGCTGAAAGAGGACTACTTCAAGAAAATCGAGTGCTTCGACTCCGT
GGAAATCTCCGGCGTGGAAGATCGGTTCAACGCCTCCCTGGGCACATACCACGATCTGCTGAAAATTATC
AAGGACAAGGACTTCCTGGACAATGAGGAAAACGAGGACATTCTGGAAGATATCGTGCTGACCCTGACAC
TGTTTGAGGACAGAGAGATGATCGAGGAACGGCTGAAAACCTATGCCCACCTGTTCGACGACAAAGTGAT
GAAGCAGCTGAAGCGGCGGAGATACACCGGCTGGGGCAGGCTGAGCCGGAAGCTGATCAACGGCATCCGG
GACAAGCAGTCCGGCAAGACAATCCTGGATTTCCTGAAGTCCGACGGCTTCGCCAACAGAAACTTCATGC
AGCTGATCCACGACGACAGCCTGACCTTTAAAGAGGACATCCAGAAAGCCCAGGTGTCCGGCCAGGGCGA
TAGCCTGCACGAGCACATTGCCAATCTGGCCGGCAGCCCCGCCATTAAGAAGGGCATCCTGCAGACAGTG
AAGGTGGTGGACGAGCTCGTGAAAGTGATGGGCCGGCACAAGCCCGAGAACATCGTGATCGAAATGGCCA
GAGAGAACCAGACCACCCAGAAGGGACAGAAGAACAGCCGCGAGAGAATGAAGCGGATCGAAGAGGGCAT
CAAAGAGCTGGGCAGCCAGATCCTGAAAGAACACCCCGTGGAAAACACCCAGCTGCAGAACGAGAAGCTG
TACCTGTACTACCTGCAGAATGGGCGGGATATGTACGTGGACCAGGAACTGGACATCAACCGGCTGTCCG
ACTACGATGTGGACCATATCGTGCCTCAGAGCTTTCTGAAGGACGACTCCATCGACAACAAGGTGCTGAC
CAGAAGCGACAAGAACCGGGGCAAGAGCGACAACGTGCCCTCCGAAGAGGTCGTGAAGAAGATGAAGAAC
TACTGGCGGCAGCTGCTGAACGCCAAGCTGATTACCCAGAGAAAGTTCGACAATCTGACCAAGGCCGAGA
GAGGCGGCCTGAGCGAACTGGATAAGGCCGGCTTCATCAAGAGACAGCTGGTGGAAACCCGGCAGATCAC
AAAGCACGTGGCACAGATCCTGGACTCCCGGATGAACACTAAGTACGACGAGAATGACAAGCTGATCCGG
GAAGTGAAAGTGATCACCCTGAAGTCCAAGCTGGTGTCCGATTTCCGGAAGGATTTCCAGTTTTACAAAG
TGCGCGAGATCAACAACTACCACCACGCCCACGACGCCTACCTGAACGCCGTCGTGGGAACCGCCCTGAT
CAAAAAGTACCCTAAGCTGGAAAGCGAGTTCGTGTACGGCGACTACAAGGTGTACGACGTGCGGAAGATG
ATCGCCAAGAGCGAGCAGGAAATCGGCAAGGCTACCGCCAAGTACTTCTTCTACAGCAACATCATGAACT
TTTTCAAGACCGAGATTACCCTGGCCAACGGCGAGATCCGGAAGCGGCCTCTGATCGAGACAAACGGCGA
AACCGGGGAGATCGTGTGGGATAAGGGCCGGGATTTTGCCACCGTGCGGAAAGTGCTGAGCATGCCCCAA
GTGAATATCGTGAAAAAGACCGAGGTGCAGACAGGCGGCTTCAGCAAAGAGTCTATCCTGCCCAAGAGGA
ACAGCGATAAGCTGATCGCCAGAAAGAAGGACTGGGACCCTAAGAAGTACGGCGGCTTCGACAGCCCCAC
CGTGGCCTATTCTGTGCTGGTGGTGGCCAAAGTGGAAAAGGGCAAGTCCAAGAAACTGAAGAGTGTGAAA
GAGCTGCTGGGGATCACCATCATGGAAAGAAGCAGCTTCGAGAAGAATCCCATCGACTTTCTGGAAGCCA
AGGGCTACAAAGAAGTGAAAAAGGACCTGATCATCAAGCTGCCTAAGTACTCCCTGTTCGAGCTGGAAAA
CGGCCGGAAGAGAATGCTGGCCTCTGCCGGCGAACTGCAGAAGGGAAACGAACTGGCCCTGCCCTCCAAA
TATGTGAACTTCCTGTACCTGGCCAGCCACTATGAGAAGCTGAAGGGCTCCCCCGAGGATAATGAGCAGA
AACAGCTGTTTGTGGAACAGCACAAGCACTACCTGGACGAGATCATCGAGCAGATCAGCGAGTTCTCCAA
GAGAGTGATCCTGGCCGACGCTAATCTGGACAAAGTGCTGTCCGCCTACAACAAGCACCGGGATAAGCCC
ATCAGAGAGCAGGCCGAGAATATCATCCACCTGTTTACCCTGACCAATCTGGGAGCCCCTGCCGCCTTCA
AGTACTTTGACACCACCATCGACCGGAAGAGGTACACCAGCACCAAAGAGGTGCTGGACGCCACCCTGAT
CCACCAGAGCATCACCGGCCTGTACGAGACACGGATCGACCTGTCTCAGCTGGGAGGCGACAAGCGTCCT
GCTGCTACTAAGAAAGCTGGTCAAGCTAAGAAAAAGAAAGCTAGCGGCAGCGGCGCCACCAACTTCAGCC
TGCTGAAGCAGGCCGGCGACGTGGAGGAGAACCCCGGCCCCATGACCGAGTACAAGCCCACGGTGCGCCT
CGCCACCCGCGACGACGTCCCCAGGGCCGTACGCACCCTCGCCGCCGCGTTCGCCGACTACCCCGCCACG
CGCCACACCGTCGATCCGGACCGCCACATCGAGCGGGTCACCGAGCTGCAAGAACTCTTCCTCACGCGCG
TCGGGCTCGACATCGGCAAGGTGTGGGTCGCGGACGACGGCGCCGCGGTGGCGGTCTGGACCACGCCGGA
GAGCGTCGAAGCGGGGGCGGTGTTCGCCGAGATCGGCCCGCGCATGGCCGAGTTGAGCGGTTCCCGGCTG
GCCGCGCAGCAACAGATGGAAGGCCTCCTGGCGCCGCACCGGCCCAAGGAGCCCGCGTGGTTCCTGGCCA
CCGTCGGAGTCTCGCCCGACCACCAGGGCAAGGGTCTGGGCAGCGCCGTCGTGCTCCCCGGAGTGGAGGC
GGCCGAGCGCGCCGGGGTGCCCGCCTTCCTGGAGACCTCCGCGCCCCGCAACCTCCCCTTCTACGAGCGG
CTCGGCTTCACCGTCACCGCCGACGTCGAGGTGCCCGAAGGACCGCGCACCTGGTGCATGACCCGCAAGC
CCGGTGCCTGAACGCGTTAAGTCGACAATCAACCTCTGGATTACAAAATTTGTGAAAGATTGACTGGTAT
TCTTAACTATGTTGCTCCTTTTACGCTATGTGGATACGCTGCTTTAATGCCTTTGTATCATGCTATTGCT
TCCCGTATGGCTTTCATTTTCTCCTCCTTGTATAAATCCTGGTTGCTGTCTCTTTATGAGGAGTTGTGGC
CCGTTGTCAGGCAACGTGGCGTGGTGTGCACTGTGTTTGCTGACGCAACCCCCACTGGTTGGGGCATTGC
CACCACCTGTCAGCTCCTTTCCGGGACTTTCGCTTTCCCCCTCCCTATTGCCACGGCGGAACTCATCGCC
GCCTGCCTTGCCCGCTGCTGGACAGGGGCTCGGCTGTTGGGCACTGACAATTCCGTGGTGTTGTCGGGGA
AATCATCGTCCTTTCCTTGGCTGCTCGCCTGTGTTGCCACCTGGATTCTGCGCGGGACGTCCTTCTGCTA
CGTCCCTTCGGCCCTCAATCCAGCGGACCTTCCTTCCCGCGGCCTGCTGCCGGCTCTGCGGCCTCTTCCG
CGTCTTCGCCTTCGCCCTCAGACGAGTCGGATCTCCCTTTGGGCCGCCTCCCCGCGTCGACTTTAAGACC
AATGACTTACAAGGCAGCTGTAGATCTTAGCCACTTTTTAAAAGAAAAGGGGGGACTGGAAGGGCTAATT
CACTCCCAACGAAGACAAGATCTGCTTTTTGCTTGTACTGGGTCTCTCTGGTTAGACCAGATCTGAGCCT
GGGAGCTCTCTGGCTAACTAGGGAACCCACTGCTTAAGCCTCAATAAAGCTTGCCTTGAGTGCTTCAAGT
AGTGTGTGCCCGTCTGTTGTGTGACTCTGGTAACTAGAGATCCCTCAGACCCTTTTAGTCAGTGTGGAAA
ATCTCTAGCAGTACGTATAGTAGTTCATGTCATCTTATTATTCAGTATTTATAACTTGCAAAGAAATGAA
TATCAGAGAGTGAGAGGAACTTGTTTATTGCAGCTTATAATGGTTACAAATAAAGCAATAGCATCACAAA
TTTCACAAATAAAGCATTTTTTTCACTGCATTCTAGTTGTGGTTTGTCCAAACTCATCAATGTATCTTAT
CATGTCTGGCTCTAGCTATCCCGCCCCTAACTCCGCCCATCCCGCCCCTAACTCCGCCCAGTTCCGCCCA
TTCTCCGCCCCATGGCTGACTAATTTTTTTTATTTATGCAGAGGCCGAGGCCGCCTCGGCCTCTGAGCTA
TTCCAGAAGTAGTGAGGAGGCTTTTTTGGAGGCCTAGGGACGTACCCAATTCGCCCTATAGTGAGTCGTA
TTACGCGCGCTCACTGGCCGTCGTTTTACAACGTCGTGACTGGGAAAACCCTGGCGTTACCCAACTTAAT
CGCCTTGCAGCACATCCCCCTTTCGCCAGCTGGCGTAATAGCGAAGAGGCCCGCACCGATCGCCCTTCCC
AACAGTTGCGCAGCCTGAATGGCGAATGGG
[124 nt withheld, positions 8921-9044]
C
[91 nt withheld, positions 9046-9136]
A
[49 nt withheld, positions 9138-9186]
CCTTTGACGTTGGAGTCCACGTTCTTT
[37 nt withheld, positions 9214-9250]
ACCCTATCTCGGTCTATTCTTTTGATTTATAAGGGATTTTGCCGATTTCGGCCTATTGGTTAAAAAATGA
GCTGATTTAACAAAAATTTAACGCGAATTTTAACAAAATATTAACGCTTACAATTTAGGTGGCACTTTTC
GGGGAAATGTGCGCGGAACCCCTATTTGTTTATTTTTCTAAATACATTCAAATATGTATCCGCTCATGAG
ACAATAACCCTGATAAATGCTTCAATAATATTGAAAAAGGAAGAGTATGAGTATTCAACATTTCCGTGTC
GCCCTTATTCCCTTTTTTGCGGCATTTTGCCTTCCTGTTTTTGCTCACCCAGAAACGCTGGTGAAAGTAA
AAGATGCTGAAGATCAGTTGGGTGCACGAGTGGGTTACATCGAACTGGATCTCAACAGCGGTAAGATCCT
TGAGAGTTTTCGCCCCGAAGAACGTTTTCCAATGATGAGCACTTTTAAAGTTCTGCTATGTGGCGCGGTA
TTATCCCGTATTGACGCCGGGCAAGAGCAACTCGGTCGCCGCATACACTATTCTCAGAATGACTTGGTTG
AGTACTCACCAGTCACAGAAAAGCATCTTACGGATGGCATGACAGTAAGAGAATTATGCAGTGCTGCCAT
AACCATGAGTGATAACACTGCGGCCAACTTACTTCTGACAACGATCGGAGGACCGAAGGAGCTAACCGCT
TTTTTGCACAACATGGGGGATCATGTAACTCGCCTTGATCGTTGGGAACCGGAGCTGAATGAAGCCATAC
CAAACGACGAGCGTGACACCACGATGCCTGTAGCAATGGCAACAACGTTGCGCAAACTATTAACTGGCGA
ACTACTTACTCTAGCTTCCCGGCAACAATTAATAGACTGGATGGAGGCGGATAAAGTTGCAGGACCACTT
CTGCGCTCGGCCCTTCCGGCTGGCTGGTTTATTGCTGATAAATCTGGAGCCGGTGAGCGTGGGTCTCGCG
GTATCATTGCAGCACTGGGGCCAGATGGTAAGCCCTCCCGTATCGTAGTTATCTACACGACGGGGAGTCA
GGCAACTATGGATGAACGAAATAGACAGATCGCTGAGATAGGTGCCTCACTGATTAAGCATTGGTAACTG
TCAGACCAAGTTTACTCATATATACTTTAGATTGATTTAAAACTTCATTTTTAATTTAAAAGGATCTAGG
TGAAGATCCTTTTTGATAATCTCATGACCAAAATCCCTTAACGTGAGTTTTCGTTCCACTGAGCGTCAGA
CCCCGTAGAAAAGATCAAAGGATCTTCTTGAGATCCTTTTTTTCTGCGCGTAATCTGCTGCTTGCAAACA
AAAAAACCACCGCTACCAGCGGTGGTTTGTTTGCCGGATCAAGAGCTACCAACTCTTTTTCCGAAGGTAA
CTGGCTTCAGCAGAGCGCAGATACCAAATACTGTTCTTCTAGTGTAGCCGTAGTTAGGCCACCACTTCAA
GAACTCTGTAGCACCGCCTACATACCTCGCTCTGCTAATCCTGTTACCAGTGGCTGCTGCCAGTGGCGAT
AAGTCGTGTCTTACCGGGTTGGACTCAAGACGATAGTTACCGGATAAGGCGCAGCGGTCGGGCTGAACGG
GGGGTTCGTGCACACAGCCCAGCTTGGAGCGAACGACCTACACCGAACTGAGATACCTACAGCGTGAGCT
ATGAGAAAGCGCCACGCTTCCCGAAGGGAGAAAGGCGGACAGGTATCCGGTAAGCGGCAGGGTCGGAACA
GGAGAGCGCACGAGGGAGCTTCCAGGGGGAAACGCCTGGTATCTTTATAGTCCTGTCGGGTTTCGCCACC
TCTGACTTGAGCGTCGATTTTTGTGATGCTCGTCAGGGGGGCGGAGCCTATGGAAAAACGCCAGCAACGC
GGCCTTTTTACGGTTCCTGGCCTTTTGCTGGCCTTTTGCTCACATGTTCTTTCCTGCGTTATCCCCTGAT
TCTGTGGATAACCGTATTACCGCCTTTGAGTGAGCTGATACCGCTCGCCGCAGCCGAACGACCGAGCGCA
GCGAGTCAGTGAGCGAGGAAGCGGAAGAGCGCCCAATACGCAAACCGCCTCTCCCCGCGCGTTGGCCGAT
TCATTAATGCAGCTGGCACGACAGGTTTCCCGACTGGAAAGCGGGCAGTGAGCGCAACGCAATTAATGTG
AGTTAGCTCACTCATTAGGCACCCCAGGCTTTACACTTTATGCTTCCGGCTCGTATGTTGTGTGGAATTG
TGAGCGGATAACAATTTCACACAGGAAACAGCTATGACCATGATTACGCCAAGCGCGCAATTAACCCTCA
CTAAAGGGAACAAAAGCTGGAGCTGCAAGC
